>Addgene plasmid #197552 | pEPOZ1KN0145 | addgene full sequence | sequence record 386982 | Addgene NGS Result
GATAGCACGTACATTGGGAACCCAAAGCCGTACATTGGGAACCGGAACCCGTACATTGGGAACCCAAAGC
CGTACATTGGGAACCGGTCACACATGTAAGTGACTGATATAAAAGAGAAAAAAGGCGATTTTTCCGCCTA
AAACTCTTTAAAACTTATTAAAACTCTTAAAACCCGCCTGGCCTGTGCATAACTGTCTGGCCAGCGCACA
GCCGAAGTGCTGCAAAAAGCGCCTACCCTTCGGTCGCTGCGCTCCCTACGCCCCGCCGCTTCGCGTCGGC
CTATCGCGGCCGCTGGCCGCTCAAAAATGGCTGGCCTACGGCCAGGCAATCTACCAGGGCGCGGACAAGC
CGCGCCGTCGCCACTCGACCGCCGGCGCCCACATCAAGGCACCCTGCCTCGCGCGTTTCGGTGATGACGG
TGAAAACCTCTGACACATGCAGCTCCCGGTGACGGTCACAGCTTGTCTGTAAGCGGATGCCGGGAGCAGA
CAAGCCCGTCAGGGCGCGTCAGCGGGTGTTGGCGGGTGTCGGGGCGCAGCCATGACCCAGTCACGTAGCG
ATAGCGGAGTGTATACTGGCTTAACTATGCGGCATCAGAGCAGATTGTACTGAGAGTGCACCATATGCGG
TGTGAAATACCGCACAGATGCGTAAGGAGAAAATACCGCATCAGGCGCTCATCCGCTTCCTCGCTCACTG
ACTCGCTGCGCTCGGTCGTTCGGCTGCGGCGAGCGGTATCAGCTCACTCAAAGGCGGTAATACGGTTATC
CACAGAATCAGGGGATAACGCAGGAAAGAACATGTGAGCAAAAGGCCAGCAAAAGGCCAGGAACCGTAAA
AAGGCCGCGTTGCTGGCGTTTTTCCATAGGCTCCGCCCCCCTGACGAGCATCACAAAAATCGACGCTCAA
GTCAGAGGTGGCGAAACCCGACAGGACTATAAAGATACCAGGCGTTTCCCCCTGGAAGCTCCCTCGTGCG
CTCTCCTGTTCCGACCCTGCCGCTTACCGGATACCTGTCCGCCTTTCTCCCTTCGGGAAGCGTGGCGCTT
TCTCATAGCTCACGCTGTAGGTATCTCAGTTCGGTGTAGGTCGTTCGCTCCAAGCTGGGCTGTGTGCACG
AACCCCCCGTTCAGCCCGACCGCTGCGCCTTATCCGGTAACTATCGTCTTGAGTCCAACCCGGTAAGACA
CGACTTATCGCCACTGGCAGCAGCCACTGGTAACAGGATTAGCAGAGCGAGGTATGTAGGCGGTGCTACA
GAGTTCTTGAAGTGGTGGCCTAACTACGGCTACACTAGAAGGACAGTATTTGGTATCTGCGCTCTGCTGA
AGCCAGTTACCTTCGGAAAAAGAGTTGGTAGCTCTTGATCCGGCAAACAAACCACCGCTGGTAGCGGTGG
TTTTTTTGTTTGCAAGCAGCAGATTACGCGCAGAAAAAAAGGATCTCAAGAAGATCCTTTGATCTTTTCT
ACGGGGTCTGACGCTCAGTGGAACGAAAACTCACGTTAAGGGATTTTGGTCATGCATTCTAGGTGATTAG
AAAAACTCATCGAGCATCAAATGAAACTGCAATTTATTCATATCAGGATTATCAATACCATATTTTTGAA
AAAGCCGTTTCTGTAATGAAGGAGAAAACTCACCGAGGCAGTTCCATAGGATGGCAAGATCCTGGTATCG
GTCTGCGATTCCGACTCGTCCAACATCAATACAACCTATTAATTTCCCCTCGTCAAAAATAAGGTTATCA
AGTGAGAAATCACCATGAGTGACGACTGAATCCGGTGAGAATGGCAAAAGTTTATGCATTTCTTTCCAGA
CTTGTTCAACAGGCCAGCCATTACGCTCGTCATCAAAATCACTCGCATCAACCAAACCGTTATTCATTCG
TGATTGCGCCTGAGCGAGTCGAAATACGCGATCGCTGTTAAAAGGACAATTACAAACAGGAATCGAATGC
AACCGGCGCAGGAACACTGCCAGCGCATCAACAATATTTTCACCTGAATCAGGATATTCTTCTAATACCT
GGAATGCTGTTTTCCCTGGGATCGCAGTGGTGAGTAACCATGCATCATCAGGAGTACGGATAAAATGCTT
GATGGTCGGAAGAGGCATAAATTCCGTCAGCCAGTTTAGTCTGACCATCTCATCTGTAACATCATTGGCA
ACGCTACCTTTGCCATGTTTCAGAAACAACTCTGGCGCATCGGGCTTCCCATACAATCGGTAGATTGTCG
CACCTGATTGCCCGACATTATCGCGAGCCCATTTATACCCATATAAATCAGCATCCATGTTGGAATTTAA
TCGCGGCCTTGAGCAAGACGTTTCCCGTTGAATATGGCTCATAACAGAACTTATTATTTCCTTCCTCTTT
TCTACAGTATTTAAAGATACCCCAAGAAGCTAATTATAACAAGACGAACTCCAATTCACTGTTCCTTGCA
TTCTAAAACCTTAAATACCAGAAAACAGCTTTTTCAAAGTTGTTTTCAAAGTTGGCGTATAACATAGTAT
CGACGGAGCCGATTTTGAAACCGCGGTGATCACAGGCAGCAACGCTCTGTCATCGTTACAATCAACATGC
TACCCTCCGCGAGATCATCCGTGTTTCAAACCCGGCAGCTTAGTTGCCGTTCTTCCGAATAGCATCGGTA
ACATGAGCAAAGTCTGCCGCCTTACAACGGCTCTCCCGCTGACGCCGTCCCGGACTGATGGGCTGCCTGT
ATCGAGTGGTGATTTTGTGCCGAGCTGCCGGTCGGGGAGCTGTTGGCTGGCTGGTGGCAGGATATATTGT
GGTGTAAACATAACGAATTGCTCTTCAGCAAGGAGGTCAACATGGTGGAGCACGACACTCTGGTCTACTC
CAAAAATGTCAAAGATACAGTCTCAGAAGATCAAAGGGCTATTGAGACTTTTCAACAAAGGATAATTTCG
GGAAACCTCCTCGGATTCCATTGCCCAGCTATCTGTCACTTCATCGAAAGGACAGTAGAAAAGGAAGGTG
GCTCCTACAAATGCCATCATTGCGATAAAGGAAAGGCTATCATTCAAGATCTCTCTGCCGACAGTGGTCC
CAAAGATGGACCCCCACCCACGAGGAGCATCGTGGAAAAAGAAGAGGTTCCAACCACGTCTACAAAGCAA
GTGGATTGATGTGATAACATGGTGGAGCACGACACTCTGGTCTACTCCAAAAATGTCAAAGATACAGTCT
CAGAAGATCAAAGGGCTATTGAGACTTTTCAACAAAGGATAATTTCGGGAAACCTCCTCGGATTCCATTG
CCCAGCTATCTGTCACTTCATCGAAAGGACAGTAGAAAAGGAAGGTGGCTCCTACAAATGCCATCATTGC
GATAAAGGAAAGGCTATCATTCAAGATCTCTCTGCCGACAGTGGTCCCAAAGATGGACCCCCACCCACGA
GGAGCATCGTGGAAAAAGAAGAGGTTCCAACCACGTCTACAAAGCAAGTGGATTGATGTGACATCTCCAC
TGACGTAAGGGATGACGCACAATCCCACTATCCTTCGCAAGACCCTTCCTCTATATAAGGAAGTTCATTT
CATTTGGAGAGGACACGCTCGAGTATAAGAGCTCATTTTTACAACAATTACCAACAACAACAAACAACAA
ACAACATTACAATTACATTTACAATTATCGATACAATGATGAAATCTGGGGCTGATTTGCAATTTCCACC
AGGATTTAGATTTCATCCTACGGATGAGGAGCTAGTCCTCATGTATCTCTGTCGTAAATGCGCGTCGCAG
CCGATCCCTGCTCCGATTATCACCGAACTCGATTTGTACCGATATGATCCTTGGGACCTTCCCGACATGG
CTTTGTACGGTGAAAAGGAGTGGTATTTTTTCTCACCAAGAGATCGAAAGTATCCAAACGGTTCAAGACC
CAACCGTGCAGCTGGTACTGGATATTGGAAAGCTACCGGAGCTGATAAACCAATAGGTCGTCCTAAACCG
GTTGGTATTAAGAAGGCTCTAGTGTTTTACTCGGGAAAACCTCCAAATGGAGAGAAAACCAATTGGATTA
TGCACGAATACCGGCTCGCTGACGTTGACCGGTCGGTTCGTAAGAAAAACAGTCTAAGATTGGACGATTG
GGTATTGTGTCGTATATATAACAAGAAAGGTGTCATCGAGAAGCGACGAAGCGATATCGAGGACGGGTTA
AAGCCTGTGACTGACACGTGTCCACCGGAATCTGTGGCGAGATTGATCTCCGGCTCGGAGCAAGCGGTGT
CACCGGAATTCACGTGTAGCAACGGTCGGTTGAGTAATGCCCTTGATTTTCCGTTTAATTACGTAGATGC
CATCGCCGATAACGAGATTGTGTCACGGCTATTGGGCGGGAATCAGATGTGGTCGACGACGCTTGATCCA
CTTGTGGTTAGGCAGGGAACTTTCGGTTCGGGCGGGAGCGGTGGAAGCGGCGAAATTCAGCAAGCCACTG
CAGGAGTCTCACAAGACACTTCGGAAAATCCTAACAAAACAATAGTTCCTGCAGCATTACCACAGCTCAC
CCCTACCTTGGTGTCACTGCTGGAGGTGATTGAACCCGAGGTGTTGTATGCAGGATATGATAGCTCTGTT
CCAGATTCAGCATGGAGAATTATGACCACACTCAACATGTTAGGTGGGCGTCAAGTGATTGCAGCAGTGA
AATGGGCAAAGGCGATACTAGGCTTGAGAAACTTACACCTCGATGACCAAATGACCCTGCTACAGTACTC
ATGGATGTTTCTCATGGCATTTGCCTTGGGTTGGAGATCATACAGACAATCAAGCGGAAACCTGCTCTGC
TTTGCTCCTGATCTGATTATTAATGAGCAGAGAATGTCTCTACCCTGCATGTATGACCAATGTAAACACA
TGCTGTTTGTCTCCTCTGAATTACAAAGATTGCAGGTATCCTATGAAGAGTATCTCTGTATGAAAACCTT
ACTGCTTCTCTCCTCAGTTCCTAAGGAAGGTCTGAAGAGTCAAGAGTTATTTGATGAGATTCGAATGACT
TATATCAAAGAGCTAGGAAAAGCCATCGTCAAAAGGGAAGGGAACTCCAGTCAGAACTGGCAACGGTTTT
ACCAACTGACAAAGCTTCTGGACTCCATGCATGAGGTGGTTGAGAATCTCCTTACCTACTGCTTCCAGAC
ATTTTTGGATAAGACCATGAGTATTGAATTCCCAGAGATGTTAGCTGAAATCATCACTAATCAGATACCA
AAATATTCAAATGGAAATATCAAAAAGCTTCTGTTTCATCAAAAATGAGCTTCTCTAGCTAGAGTCGATC
GACAAGCTCGAGTTTCTCCATAATAATGTGTGAGTAGTTCCCAGATAAGGGAATTAGGGTTCCTATAGGG
TTTCGCTCATGTGTTGAGCATATAAGAAACCCTTAGTATGTATTTGTATTTGTAAAATACTTCTATCAAT
AAAATTTCTAATTCCTAAAACCAAAATCCAGTACTAAAATCCAGATCGCTATACTGAAGAGCAATTCTGA
CAGGATATATTGGCGGGTAAACCTAAGAGAAAAGAGCGTTTATTAGAATAATCGGATATTTAAAAGGGCG
TGAAAAGGTTTATCCGTTCGTCCATTTGTATGTGCATGCCAACCACAGGGTTCCCCTCGGGATCAAAGTA
CTTTGATCCAACCCCTCCGCTGCTATAGTGCAGTCGGCTTCTGACGTTCAGTGCAGCCGTCATCTGAAAA
CGACATGTCGCACAAGTCCTAAGTTACGCGACAGGCTGCCGCCCTGCCCTTTTCCTGGCGTTTTCTTGTC
GCGTGTTTTAGTCGCATAAAGTAGAATACTTGCGACTAGAACCGGAGACATTACGCCATGAACAAGAGCG
CCGCCGCTGGCCTGCTGGGCTATGCCCGCGTCAGCACCGACGACCAGGACTTGACCAACCAACGGGCCGA
ACTGCACGCGGCCGGCTGCACCAAGCTGTTTTCCGAGAAGATCACCGGCACCAGGCGCGACCGCCCGGAG
CTGGCCAGGATGCTTGACCACCTACGCCCTGGCGACGTTGTGACAGTGACCAGGCTAGACCGCCTGGCCC
GCAGCACCCGCGACCTACTGGACATTGCCGAGCGCATCCAGGAGGCCGGCGCGGGCCTGCGTAGCCTGGC
AGAGCCGTGGGCCGACACCACCACGCCGGCCGGCCGCATGGTGTTGACCGTGTTCGCCGGCATTGCCGAG
TTCGAGCGTTCCCTAATCATCGACCGCACCCGGAGCGGGCGCGAGGCCGCCAAGGCCCGAGGCGTGAAGT
TTGGCCCCCGCCCTACCCTCACCCCGGCACAGATCGCGCACGCCCGCGAGCTGATCGACCAGGAAGGCCG
CACCGTGAAAGAGGCGGCTGCACTGCTTGGCGTGCATCGCTCGACCCTGTACCGCGCACTTGAGCGCAGC
GAGGAAGTGACGCCCACCGAGGCCAGGCGGCGCGGTGCCTTCCGTGAGGACGCATTGACCGAGGCCGACG
CCCTGGCGGCCGCCGAGAATGAACGCCAAGAGGAACAAGCATGAAACCGCACCAGGACGGCCAGGACGAA
CCGTTTTTCATTACCGAAGAGATCGAGGCGGAGATGATCGCGGCCGGGTACGTGTTCGAGCCGCCCGCGC
ACCTCTCAACCGTGCGGCTGCATGAAATCCTGGCCGGTTTGTCTGATGCCAAGCTGGCGGCCTGGCCGGC
CAGCTTGGCCGCTGAAGAAACCGAGCGCCGCCGTCTAAAAAGGTGATGTGTATTTGAGTAAAACAGCTTG
CGTCATGCGGTCGCTGCGTATATGATGCGATGAGTAAATAAACAAATACGCAAGGGGAACGCATGAAGGT
TATCGCTGTACTTAACCAGAAAGGCGGGTCAGGCAAGACGACCATCGCAACCCATCTAGCCCGCGCCCTG
CAACTCGCCGGGGCCGATGTTCTGTTAGTCGATTCCGATCCCCAGGGCAGTGCCCGCGATTGGGCGGCCG
TGCGGGAAGATCAACCGCTAACCGTTGTCGGCATCGACCGCCCGACGATTGACCGCGACGTGAAGGCCAT
CGGCCGGCGCGACTTCGTAGTGATCGACGGAGCGCCCCAGGCGGCGGACTTGGCTGTGTCCGCGATCAAG
GCAGCCGACTTCGTGCTGATTCCGGTGCAGCCAAGCCCTTACGACATATGGGCCACCGCCGACCTGGTGG
AGCTGGTTAAGCAGCGCATTGAGGTCACGGATGGAAGGCTACAAGCGGCCTTTGTCGTGTCGCGGGCGAT
CAAAGGCACGCGCATCGGCGGTGAGGTTGCCGAGGCGCTGGCCGGGTACGAGCTGCCCATTCTTGAGTCC
CGTATCACGCAGCGCGTGAGCTACCCAGGCACTGCCGCCGCCGGCACAACCGTTCTTGAATCAGAACCCG
AGGGCGACGCTGCCCGCGAGGTCCAGGCGCTGGCCGCTGAAATTAAATCAAAACTCATTTGAGTTAATGA
GGTAAAGAGAAAATGAGCAAAAGCACAAACACGCTAAGTGCCGGCCGTCCGAGCGCACGCAGCAGCAAGG
CTGCAACGTTGGCCAGCCTGGCAGACACGCCAGCCATGAAGCGGGTCAACTTTCAGTTGCCGGCGGAGGA
TCACACCAAGCTGAAGATGTACGCGGTACGCCAAGGCAAGACCATTACCGAGCTGCTATCTGAATACATC
GCGCAGCTACCAGAGTAAATGAGCAAATGAATAAATGAGTAGATGAATTTTAGCGGCTAAAGGAGGCGGC
ATGGAAAATCAAGAACAACCAGGCACCGACGCCGTGGAATGCCCCATGTGTGGAGGAACGGGCGGTTGGC
CAGGCGTAAGCGGCTGGGTTGCCTGCCGGCCCTGCAATGGCACTGGAACCCCCAAGCCCGAGGAATCGGC
GTGAGCGGTCGCAAACCATCCGGCCCGGTACAAATCGGCGCGGCGCTGGGTGATGACCTGGTGGAGAAGT
TGAAGGCCGCGCAGGCCGCCCAGCGGCAACGCATCGAGGCAGAAGCACGCCCCGGTGAATCGTGGCAAGC
GGCCGCTGATCGAATCCGCAAAGAATCCCGGCAACCGCCGGCAGCCGGTGCGCCGTCGATTAGGAAGCCG
CCCAAGGGCGACGAGCAACCAGATTTTTTCGTTCCGATGCTCTATGACGTGGGCACCCGCGATAGTCGCA
GCATCATGGACGTGGCCGTTTTCCGTCTGTCGAAGCGTGACCGACGAGCTGGCGAGGTGATCCGCTACGA
GCTTCCAGACGGGCACGTAGAGGTTTCCGCAGGGCCGGCCGGCATGGCCAGTGTGTGGGATTACGACCTG
GTACTGATGGCGGTTTCCCATCTAACCGAATCCATGAACCGATACCGGGAAGGGAAGGGAGACAAGCCCG
GCCGCGTGTTCCGTCCACACGTTGCGGACGTACTCAAGTTCTGCCGGCGAGCCGATGGCGGAAAGCAGAA
AGACGACCTGGTAGAAACCTGCATTCGGTTAAACACCACGCACGTTGCCATGCAGCGTACGAAGAAGGCC
AAGAACGGCCGCCTGGTGACGGTATCCGAGGGTGAAGCCTTGATTAGCCGCTACAAGATCGTAAAGAGCG
AAACCGGGCGGCCGGAGTACATCGAGATCGAGCTAGCTGATTGGATGTACCGCGAGATCACAGAAGGCAA
GAACCCGGACGTGCTGACGGTTCACCCCGATTACTTTTTGATCGATCCCGGCATCGGCCGTTTTCTCTAC
CGCCTGGCACGCCGCGCCGCAGGCAAGGCAGAAGCCAGATGGTTGTTCAAGACGATCTACGAACGCAGTG
GCAGCGCCGGAGAGTTCAAGAAGTTCTGTTTCACCGTGCGCAAGCTGATCGGGTCAAATGACCTGCCGGA
GTACGATTTGAAGGAGGAGGCGGGGCAGGCTGGCCCGATCCTAGTCATGCGCTACCGCAACCTGATCGAG
GGCGAAGCATCCGCCGGTTCCTAATGTACGGAGCAGATGCTAGGGCAAATTGCCCTAGCAGGGGAAAAAG
GTCGAAAAGGACTCTTTCCTGTG
Features (pLannotate 1.2.2; 15 found; start..end, strand, type, name):
    394..433     +  CDS            rop (fragment): Rop protein, which maintains plasmids at low copy number; rop
    535..675     +  misc_feature   bom: basis of mobility region from pBR322
    861..1449    -  rep_origin     ori: high-copy-number ColE1/pMB1/pBR322/pUC origin of replication
   1537..2352    -  CDS            KanR: aminoglycoside phosphotransferase; aph(3')-Ia; confers resistance to kanamycin in bacteria or G418 (Geneticin®) in eukaryotes
   2785..2809    +  misc_feature   LB T-DNA repeat: left border repeat from nopaline C58 T-DNA
   2913..3589    +  promoter       CaMV 35S promoter (enhanced): cauliflower mosaic virus 35S promoter with a duplicated enhancer region
   3614..3667    +  misc_feature   TMV Ω: translational enhancer from the tobacco mosaic virus 5'-leader sequence (Gallie et al., 1988)
   3676..4434    +  CDS            NAC032: NAC32_ARATH - Also known as NAC32 From Arabidopsis thaliana (Mouse-ear cress).
   4465..5295    +  CDS            Nr3c1 (fragment): GCR_RAT - Also known as Grl. Experimental evidence at protein level: Swiss-Prot protein existence level 1. [Isoform A]: Has transcriptional activation and repression activity. Mediates glucocorticoid-induced apoptosis. Promotes accurate chromosome segregation during mitosis. May act as a tumor suppressor. May play a negative role in adipogenesis through the regulation of lipolytic and antilipogenic gene expression. From Rattus norvegicus (Rat).
   5333..5507    +  polyA_signal   CaMV poly(A) signal: cauliflower mosaic virus polyadenylation signal
   5528..5552    +  misc_feature   RB T-DNA repeat: right border repeat from nopaline C58 T-DNA
   5892..6293    +  CDS            Y4CG_SINFN (fragment): Protein inferred from homology: Swiss-Prot protein existence level 3. From Sinorhizobium fredii (strain NBRC 101917 / NGR234).
   6853..7482    +  CDS            pVS1 StaA: stability protein from the Pseudomonas plasmid pVS1 (Heeb et al., 2000)
   7911..8984    +  CDS            pVS1 RepA: replication protein from the Pseudomonas plasmid pVS1 (Heeb et al., 2000)
   9050..191     +  rep_origin     pVS1 oriV (across the origin): origin of replication for the Pseudomonas plasmid pVS1 (Heeb et al., 2000)
