[The description below was written by a language model from this plasmid's Addgene catalogue record and pLannotate feature annotations shown in this document.]
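Description:
pEPOZ1KN0145 is a Level 1 Golden Gate/MoClo-style plant expression construct built in the pCK2 backbone, a binary vector of about 9 kb. The transcription unit was assembled through BsaI sites that were destroyed during cloning. The plasmid is propagated in E. coli using a high-copy ColE1/pUC-type origin and selected with kanamycin through an aph(3')-Ia resistance gene. A bom region and a remnant of rop are also annotated. The pVS1 oriV together with the RepA replication and StaA stability genes allows maintenance in Agrobacterium. The expression cassette lies between nopaline-type left and right T-DNA border repeats, so it can be delivered into plant cells by Agrobacterium-mediated transfer. No plant selectable marker is annotated within the T-DNA.

The payload is a single synthetic gene. An enhanced cauliflower mosaic virus 35S promoter with a duplicated enhancer drives strong constitutive transcription, and the tobacco mosaic virus Ω leader boosts translation. The coding sequence is the Arabidopsis thaliana NAC-family transcription factor ANAC032 (NAC032), followed by a fragment of the rat glucocorticoid receptor (Nr3c1), and the unit ends with the CaMV 35S terminator/poly(A) signal. GR fusions of this kind are generally used to make a transcription factor's activity ligand-dependent. The receptor portion holds the fusion in the cytoplasm until a glucocorticoid such as dexamethasone triggers nuclear entry, although the record does not spell out this use. The record's stated purpose is only a Level 1 gene expression cassette, deposited with work on tuning plant promoters and assessing transcription factor–DNA interactions.
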