Addgene plasmid #197552: pEPOZ1KN0145
Purpose: Level 1 gene expression cassette
Depositing lab: Nicola Patron. Depositing organization: Earlham Institute. Publication: Tuning Plant Promoters Using a Simple Split Luciferase Method to Assess Transcription Factor-DNA Interactions. Cai YM, Witham S, Patron NJ. ACS Synth Biol. 2023 Nov 17;12(11):3482-3486. doi: 10.1021/acssynbio.3c00094. Epub 2023 Oct 19. PubMed 37856867.
Backbone
  Vector backbone: pCK2
  Vector type: Synthetic Biology
Growth in bacteria
  Bacterial resistance: Kanamycin, 50 μg/mL
  Growth temperature: 37°C
  Growth strain: DH5alpha
  Copy number: High Copy
Gene/Insert
  Gene/Insert name: 2xCaMV35s::TMV::AtANAC032:GR::35sT
  Species: Synthetic
  Cloning method: Restriction Enzyme; 5′ cloning site BsaI (destroyed during cloning); 3′ cloning site BsaI (destroyed during cloning)
Terms and licenses: Academic/Nonprofit Terms; Industry Terms: Not Available to Industry
Depositor comments: Please visit https://doi.org/10.1101/2023.02.13.528283 for bioRxiv preprint.
How to cite: pEPOZ1KN0145 was a gift from Nicola Patron (Addgene plasmid # 197552 ; http://n2t.net/addgene:197552 ; RRID:Addgene_197552)
